>Addgene plasmid #234155 | pAIP4_5MC7 | addgene full sequence | sequence record 464121 | Addgene NGS Result
CGGATCTCAGTGGTGGTGGTGGTGGTGCTCGAGTCATTACGAACCACCACGCAGAGCAACACGATGCACC
ACTTGCTGCGGATCGCTCTCCAGGATGACACCACCATCCACGATTTCGTCCACCGCCAGGAACAGGCCTT
CCATGTTCTCAAGGAGTGCGCGCTTTTCAACATTTTTACGTAACATTTGGCTCAGCGAATCAAACAGGCA
GTTCAACACCGCCATCAGCATCAGCTCGTTTTCATAGCTGGAGCCGATAACATAGAAGTACAGGTCAATA
GAGCTTTTATAGACAACGGTCAAGCCCTCCAACAACGCAATCTCGGAATCGGTGCGGTGGGTTTTATTAA
AAATGTTCTTTTCAAACGCCTTCTGCTCTTTAACGCTCGGGTACGTGTCGTCGTAGTACTTGGCGAACAG
ACGATCACCGTCATTATCTAGAATTAATATAGCTTTTACTGTTCCAGAGCCGCCAATCTGTTCACGGTGG
GCTTCAATGATGTCGTTGTCTTCCATGTCCAGGTCTTCCGGCGCTTGATCTGCCTGGATGCGAATACCGT
CATACAGGAAACGCAGGCTATCCATTTCCTTGCCCTGACGTTTGGCAAACGCTTCCATCAGGCGACGCAG
CGGCGTGGTCTTTTTGATCTTAAAGAAAATTTCAGAGCTGCCGTCACTAACTTTCAGGTTAATATGGGTT
TCCGGTTTCACTTCCGGCTTGACTTCCGGCTTTGCTTCTTGGTTGACTTCCGAATCTTGCAGGCTACCGT
GGTGATGGTGATGGTGATGATGGTGATGAATCTTCGCCATCATATGTATATCTCCTTCTTAAAGTTAAAC
AAAATTATTTCTAGAGGGGAATTGTTATCCGCTCACAATTCCCCTATAGTGAGTCGTATTAATTTCGCGG
GATCGAGATCGATCTCGATCCTCTACGCCGGACGCATCGTGGCCGGCATCACCGGCGCCACAGGTGCGGT
TGCTGGCGCCTATATCGCCGACATCACCGATGGGGAAGATCGGGCTCGCCACTTCGGGCTCATGAGCGCT
TGTTTCGGCGTGGGTATGGTGGCAGGCCCCGTGGCCGGGGGACTGTTGGGCGCCATCTCCTTGCATGCAC
CATTCCTTGCGGCGGCGGTGCTCAACGGCCTCAACCTACTACTGGGCTGCTTCCTAATGCAGGAGTCGCA
TAAGGGAGAGCGTCGAGATCCCGGACACCATCGAATGGCGCAAAACCTTTCGCGGTATGGCATGATAGCG
CCCGGAAGAGAGTCAATTCAGGGTGGTGAATGTGAAACCAGTAACGTTATACGATGTCGCAGAGTATGCC
GGTGTCTCTTATCAGACCGTTTCCCGCGTGGTGAACCAGGCCAGCCACGTTTCTGCGAAAACGCGGGAAA
AAGTGGAAGCGGCGATGGCGGAGCTGAATTACATTCCCAACCGCGTGGCACAACAACTGGCGGGCAAACA
GTCGTTGCTGATTGGCGTTGCCACCTCCAGTCTGGCCCTGCACGCGCCGTCGCAAATTGTCGCGGCGATT
AAATCTCGCGCCGATCAACTGGGTGCCAGCGTGGTGGTGTCGATGGTAGAACGAAGCGGCGTCGAAGCCT
GTAAAGCGGCGGTGCACAATCTTCTCGCGCAACGCGTCAGTGGGCTGATCATTAACTATCCGCTGGATGA
CCAGGATGCCATTGCTGTGGAAGCTGCCTGCACTAATGTTCCGGCGTTATTTCTTGATGTCTCTGACCAG
ACACCCATCAACAGTATTATTTTCTCCCATGAAGACGGTACGCGACTGGGCGTGGAGCATCTGGTCGCAT
TGGGTCACCAGCAAATCGCGCTGTTAGCGGGCCCATTAAGTTCTGTCTCGGCGCGTCTGCGTCTGGCTGG
CTGGCATAAATATCTCACTCGCAATCAAATTCAGCCGATAGCGGAACGGGAAGGCGACTGGAGTGCCATG
TCCGGTTTTCAACAAACCATGCAAATGCTGAATGAGGGCATCGTTCCCACTGCGATGCTGGTTGCCAACG
ATCAGATGGCGCTGGGCGCAATGCGCGCCATTACCGAGTCCGGGCTGCGCGTTGGTGCGGACATCTCGGT
AGTGGGATACGACGATACCGAAGACAGCTCATGTTATATCCCGCCGTTAACCACCATCAAACAGGATTTT
CGCCTGCTGGGGCAAACCAGCGTGGACCGCTTGCTGCAACTCTCTCAGGGCCAGGCGGTGAAGGGCAATC
AGCTGTTGCCCGTCTCACTGGTGAAAAGAAAAACCACCCTGGCGCCCAATACGCAAACCGCCTCTCCCCG
CGCGTTGGCCGATTCATTAATGCAGCTGGCACGACAGGTTTCCCGACTGGAAAGCGGGCAGTGAGCGCAA
CGCAATTAATGTAAGTTAGCTCACTCATTAGGCACCGGGATCTCGACCGATGCCCTTGAGAGCCTTCAAC
CCAGTCAGCTCCTTCCGGTGGGCGCGGGGCATGACTATCGTCGCCGCACTTATGACTGTCTTCTTTATCA
TGCAACTCGTAGGACAGGTGCCGGCAGCGCTCTGGGTCATTTTCGGCGAGGACCGCTTTCGCTGGAGCGC
GACGATGATCGGCCTGTCGCTTGCGGTATTCGGAATCTTGCACGCCCTCGCTCAAGCCTTCGTCACTGGT
CCCGCCACCAAACGTTTCGGCGAGAAGCAGGCCATTATCGCCGGCATGGCGGCCCCACGGGTGCGCATGA
TCGTGCTCCTGTCGTTGAGGACCCGGCTAGGCTGGCGGGGTTGCCTTACTGGTTAGCAGAATGAATCACC
GATACGCGAGCGAACGTGAAGCGACTGCTGCTGCAAAACGTCTGCGACCTGAGCAACAACATGAATGGTC
TTCGGTTTCCGTGTTTCGTAAAGTCTGGAAACGCGGAAGTCAGCGCCCTGCACCATTATGTTCCGGATCT
GCATCGCAGGATGCTGCTGGCTACCCTGTGGAACACCTACATCTGTATTAACGAAGCGCTGGCATTGACC
CTGAGTGATTTTTCTCTGGTCCCGCCGCATCCATACCGCCAGTTGTTTACCCTCACAACGTTCCAGTAAC
CGGGCATGTTCATCATCAGTAACCCGTATCGTGAGCATCCTCTCTCGTTTCATCGGTATCATTACCCCCA
TGAACAGAAATCCCCCTTACACGGAGGCATCAGTGACCAAACAGGAAAAAACCGCCCTTAACATGGCCCG
CTTTATCAGAAGCCAGACATTAACGCTTCTGGAGAAACTCAACGAGCTGGACGCGGATGAACAGGCAGAC
ATCTGTGAATCGCTTCACGACCACGCTGATGAGCTTTACCGCAGCTGCCTCGCGCGTTTCGGTGATGACG
GTGAAAACCTCTGACACATGCAGCTCCCGGAGACGGTCACAGCTTGTCTGTAAGCGGATGCCGGGAGCAG
ACAAGCCCGTCAGGGCGCGTCAGCGGGTGTTGGCGGGTGTCGGGGCGCAGCCATGACCCAGTCACGTAGC
GATAGCGGAGTGTATACTGGCTTAACTATGCGGCATCAGAGCAGATTGTACTGAGAGTGCACCATTGCGG
TGTGAAATACCGCACAGATGCGTAAGGAGAAAATACCGCATCAGGCGCTCTTCCGCTTCCTCGCTCACTG
ACTCGCTGCGCTCGGTCGTTCGGCTGCGGCGAGCGGTATCAGCTCACTCAAAGGCGGTAATACGGTTATC
CACAGAATCAGGGGATAACGCAGGAAAGAACATGTGAGCAAAAGGCCAGCAAAAGGCCAGGAACCGTAAA
AAGGCCGCGTTGCTGGCGTTTTTCCATAGGCTCCGCCCCCCTGACGAGCATCACAAAAATCGACGCTCAA
GTCAGAGGTGGCGAAACCCGACAGGACTATAAAGATACCAGGCGTTTCCCCCTGGAAGCTCCCTCGTGCG
CTCTCCTGTTCCGACCCTGCCGCTTACCGGATACCTGTCCGCCTTTCTCCCTTCGGGAAGCGTGGCGCTT
TCTCATAGCTCACGCTGTAGGTATCTCAGTTCGGTGTAGGTCGTTCGCTCCAAGCTGGGCTGTGTGCACG
AACCCCCCGTTCAGCCCGACCGCTGCGCCTTATCCGGTAACTATCGTCTTGAGTCCAACCCGGTAAGACA
CGACTTATCGCCACTGGCAGCAGCCACTGGTAACAGGATTAGCAGAGCGAGGTATGTAGGCGGTGCTACA
GAGTTCTTGAAGTGGTGGCCTAACTACGGCTACACTAGAAGGACAGTATTTGGTATCTGCGCTCTGCTGA
AGCCAGTTACCTTCGGAAAAAGAGTTGGTAGCTCTTGATCCGGCAAACAAACCACCGCTGGTAGCGGTGG
TTTTTTTGTTTGCAAGCAGCAGATTACGCGCAGAAAAAAAGGATCTCAAGAAGATCCTTTGATCTTTTCT
ACGGGGTCTGACGCTCAGTGGAACGAAAACTCACGTTAAGGGATTTTGGTCATGAACAATAAAACTGTCT
GCTTACATAAACAGTAATACAAGGGGTGTTATGAGCCATATTCAACGGGAAACGTCTTGCTCTAGGCCGC
GATTAAATTCCAACATGGATGCTGATTTATATGGGTATAAATGGGCTCGCGATAATGTCGGGCAATCAGG
TGCGACAATCTATCGATTGTATGGGAAGCCCGATGCGCCAGAGTTGTTTCTGAAACATGGCAAAGGTAGC
GTTGCCAATGATGTTACAGATGAGATGGTCAGACTAAACTGGCTGACGGAATTTATGCCTCTTCCGACCA
TCAAGCATTTTATCCGTACTCCTGATGATGCATGGTTACTCACCACTGCGATCCCCGGGAAAACAGCATT
CCAGGTATTAGAAGAATATCCTGATTCAGGTGAAAATATTGTTGATGCGCTGGCAGTGTTCCTGCGCCGG
TTGCATTCGATTCCTGTTTGTAATTGTCCTTTTAACAGCGATCGCGTATTTCGTCTCGCTCAGGCGCAAT
CACGAATGAATAACGGTTTGGTTGATGCGAGTGATTTTGATGACGAGCGTAATGGCTGGCCTGTTGAACA
AGTCTGGAAAGAAATGCATAAACTTTTGCCATTCTCACCGGATTCAGTCGTCACTCATGGTGATTTCTCA
CTTGATAACCTTATTTTTGACGAGGGGAAATTAATAGGTTGTATTGATGTTGGACGAGTCGGAATCGCAG
ACCGATACCAGGATCTTGCCATCCTATGGAACTGCCTCGGTGAGTTTTCTCCTTCATTACAGAAACGGCT
TTTTCAAAAATATGGTATTGATAATCCTGATATGAATAAATTGCAGTTTCATTTGATGCTCGATGAGTTT
TTCTAAGAATTAATTCATGAGCGGATACATATTTGAATGTATTTAGAAAAATAAACAAATAGGGGTTCCG
CGCACATTTCCCCGAAAAGTGCCACCTAAATTGTAAGCGTTAATATTTTGTTAAAATTCGCGTTAAATTT
TTGTTAAATCAGCTCATTTTTTAACCAATAGGCCGAAATCGGCAAAATCCCTTATAAATCAAAAGAATAG
ACCGAGATAGGGT
[37 nt withheld, positions 5544-5580]
AAAGAACGTGGACTCCAACGTCAAAGG
[49 nt withheld, positions 5608-5656]
T
[91 nt withheld, positions 5658-5748]
G
[124 nt withheld, positions 5750-5873]
CCCATTCGCCAATCCGGATATAGTTCCTCCTTTCAGCAAAAAACCCCTCAAGACCCGTTTAGAGGCCCCA
AGGGGTTATGCTAGTTATTGCTCAGCGGTGGCAGCAGCCAACTCAGCTTCCTTTCGGGCTTTGTTAGCAG
C
Features (pLannotate 1.2.2; 21 found; start..end, strand, type, name):
     10..27      -  CDS            9xHis (fragment): 9xHis affinity tag
     46..462     -  CDS            COPZ1 (fragment): COPZ1_HUMAN - Also known as COPZ. Experimental evidence at protein level: Swiss-Prot protein existence level 1. The coatomer is a cytosolic protein complex that binds to dilysine motifs and reversibly associates with Golgi non-clathrin- coated vesicles, which further mediate biosynthetic protein transport from the ER, via the Golgi up to the trans Golgi network. Coatomer complex is required for budding from Golgi membranes, and is essential for the retrograde Golgi-to-ER transport of dilysine-tagged proteins (By similarity). The zeta subunit may be involved in regulating the coat assembly and,
    466..762     -  CDS            SMT3: SMT3_YEAST - Experimental evidence at protein level: Swiss-Prot protein existence level 1. Not known; suppressor of MIF2 mutations. From Saccharomyces cerevisiae (strain ATCC 204508 / S288c) (Baker's yeast).
    770..789     -  CDS            7xHis (fragment): 6xHis affinity tag
    821..843     -  RBS            RBS: efficient ribosome binding site from bacteriophage T7 gene 10 (Olins and Rangwala, 1989)
    858..882     -  protein_bind   lac operator: The lac repressor binds to the lac operator to inhibit transcription in E. coli. This inhibition can be relieved by adding lactose or isopropyl-β-D-thiogalactopyranoside (IPTG). lac repressor encoded by lacI
    883..901     -  promoter       T7 promoter: promoter for bacteriophage T7 RNA polymerase
    927..1206    +  CDS            TcR (fragment): tetracycline efflux protein; tet; confers resistance to tetracycline
   1214..1291    +  promoter       lacI promoter: lacI
   1292..2374    +  CDS            lacI: lac repressor; lacI; The lac repressor binds to the lac operator to inhibit transcription in E. coli. This inhibition can be relieved by adding lactose or isopropyl-β-D-thiogalactopyranoside (IPTG).
   2387..2408    +  protein_bind   CAP binding site: CAP binding activates transcription in the presence of cAMP. E. coli catabolite activator protein
   2423..2714    +  CDS            TcR (fragment): tetracycline efflux protein; tet; confers resistance to tetracycline
   2786..3166    -  CDS            YPB1_ECOLX: Protein predicted: Swiss-Prot protein existence level 4. From Escherichia coli.
   3183..3374    +  CDS            rop: Rop protein, which maintains plasmids at low copy number; rop
   3476..3615    +  misc_feature   bom: basis of mobility region from pBR322
   3801..4389    -  rep_origin     ori: high-copy-number ColE1/pMB1/pBR322/pUC origin of replication
   4511..5326    +  CDS            KanR: aminoglycoside phosphotransferase; aph(3')-Ia; confers resistance to kanamycin in bacteria or G418 (Geneticin®) in eukaryotes
   5335..5392    -  promoter       AmpR promoter (fragment): bla
   5445..5873    -  rep_origin     f1 ori (sequence partly withheld): f1 bacteriophage origin of replication; arrow indicates direction of (+) strand synthesis
   5910..5957    -  terminator     T7 terminator: transcription terminator for bacteriophage T7 RNA polymerase
   5965..6014    -  CDS            SET1 (fragment): solubility-enhancement tag derived from T7 phage gene 10B
