[The description below was written by a language model from this plasmid's Addgene catalogue record and pLannotate feature annotations shown in this document.]
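Description:
pAIP4_5MC7 is a bacterial expression plasmid built on a pET29b backbone for producing human coatomer subunit zeta-1 (COPZ1, zeta-1 COP) in Escherichia coli. It replicates from a ColE1/pBR322-type origin accompanied by the rop gene and bom region, and is selected with kanamycin through an aminoglycoside phosphotransferase (KanR) gene. An f1 origin is also present. The catalogue lists it as high copy, although rop is normally associated with lower copy number. Short tetracycline-resistance fragments and a partial AmpR promoter in the annotation appear to be non-functional backbone remnants.

The expression cassette uses a T7 promoter followed by a lac operator and the T7 gene 10 ribosome binding site, with a T7 terminator downstream. The plasmid also carries lacI under its own promoter, so transcription is repressed until induction with IPTG in a host that supplies T7 RNA polymerase. The 417 bp COPZ1 insert, annotated as a fragment of the gene and named after the identifier 5MC7, was made from synthetic DNA and installed by Golden Gate assembly, which destroyed the flanking BsaI sites. It is fused at its N-terminus to a backbone-encoded polyhistidine tag (10x His per the record) and yeast Smt3, the SUMO homologue. Such fusions often aid solubility and can be removed by a SUMO-specific protease. The feature table also detects a histidine-tag fragment just downstream of COPZ1 and a partial solubility-tag match near the terminator. The record does not say whether either is translated as part of the product. The associated work concerns high-throughput protein purification by protease elution, consistent with capturing the fusion on affinity resin and releasing the target by cleavage.
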