Addgene plasmid #234155: pAIP4_5MC7
Purpose: Heterologous protein expression of coatomer subunit zeta-1 (Zeta-1-coat protein) (Zeta-1 COP) in Escherichia coli
Depositing lab: Christopher Bahl. Depositing organization: AI Proteins. Publication: Facile, high-throughput protein purification enabled by high-efficiency protease elution. Cárcamo Noriega EN, Truebridge IS, Teets FD 3rd, Bowman JW 3rd, Rodriguez N, Howard TA, Bahl CD. Protein Sci. 2026 Sep;35(9):e70746. doi: 10.1002/pro.70746. PubMed 42555168.
Backbone
  Vector backbone: pET29b
  Backbone size w/o insert (bp): 5679
  Vector type: Bacterial Expression
Growth in bacteria
  Bacterial resistance: Kanamycin, 50 μg/mL
  Growth temperature: 37°C
  Growth strain: DH10B
  Copy number: High Copy
Gene/Insert
  Gene/Insert name: 5MC7 (alt names: COPZ1_HUMAN; Coatomer subunit zeta-1 (Zeta-1-coat protein) (Zeta-1 COP))
  Species: H. sapiens (human)
  Insert size (bp): 417
  Entrez Gene: COPZ1 (a.k.a. CGI-120, COPZ, HSPC181, zeta-COP, zeta1-COP)
  Promoter: T7
  Tag / fusion protein: 10x HisTag-Smt3 (N terminal on backbone)
  Cloning method: Golden Gate
  Sequencing primers: 5′ T7-promoter; 3′ T7-Term
Resource information
  A portion of this plasmid was derived from a plasmid made by: Synthetic DNA
Terms and licenses: Academic/Nonprofit Terms; Industry Terms
Depositor comments: 5' cloning site: BsaI (destroyed), 3' cloning site: BsaI (destroyed)
How to cite: pAIP4_5MC7 was a gift from Christopher Bahl (Addgene plasmid # 234155 ; http://n2t.net/addgene:234155 ; RRID:Addgene_234155)
